>Addgene plasmid #160938 | plIVMD118 | addgene full sequence | sequence record 317199 | Addgene NGS Result
TTATTTTTTGCTTTTTCTCTTGAGGTCACATGATCGCAAAATGGCAAATGGCACGTGAAGCTGTCGATAT
TGGGGAACTGTGGTGGTTGGCAAATGACTAATTAAGTTAGTCAAGGCGCCATCCTCATGAAAACTGTGTA
ACATAATAACCGAAGTGTCGAAAAGGTGGCACCTTGTCCAATTGAACACGCTCGATGAAAAAAATAAGAT
ATATATAAGGTTAAGTAAAGCGTCTGTTAGAAAGGAAGTTTTTCCTTTTTCTTGCTCTCTTGTCTTTTCA
TCTACTATTTCCTTCGTGTAATACAGGGTCGTCAGATACATAGATACAATTCTATTACCCCCATCCATAC
TCTAGAATGCTAGCCGTTAAAATGGCTTCTAACTTTACTCAGTTCGTTCTCGTCGACAATGGCGGAACTG
GCGACGTGACTGTCGCCCCAAGCAACTTCGCTAACGGGATCGCTGAATGGATCAGCTCTAACTCGCGTTC
ACAGGCTTACAAAGTAACCTGTAGCGTTCGTCAGAGCTCTGCGCAGAATCGCAAATACACCATCAAAGTC
GAGGTGCCTAAAGGCGCCTGGCGTTCGTACTTAAATATGGAACTAACCATTCCAATTTTCGCCACGAATT
CCGACTGCGAGCTTATTGTTAAGGCAATGCAAGGTCTCCTAAAAGATGGAAACCCGATTCCCTCAGCAAT
CGCAGCAAACTCCGGCATCTACGCGGATCCACCGGTCGCCACCATGGTGAGCAAGGGCGAGGAGGATAAC
ATGGCCATCATCAAGGAGTTCATGCGCTTCAAGGTGCACATGGAGGGCTCCGTGAACGGCCACGAGTTCG
AGATCGAGGGCGAGGGCGAGGGCCGCCCCTACGAGGGCACCCAGACCGCCAAGCTGAAGGTGACCAAGGG
TGGCCCCCTGCCCTTCGCCTGGGACATCCTGTCCCCTCAGTTCATGTACGGCTCCAAGGCCTACGTGAAG
CACCCCGCCGACATCCCCGACTACTTGAAGCTGTCCTTCCCCGAGGGCTTCAAGTGGGAGCGCGTGATGA
ACTTCGAGGACGGCGGCGTGGTGACCGTGACCCAGGACTCCTCCCTGCAGGACGGCGAGTTCATCTACAA
GGTGAAGCTGCGCGGCACCAACTTCCCCTCCGACGGCCCCGTAATGCAGAAGAAGACCATGGGCTGGGAG
GCCTCCTCCGAGCGGATGTACCCCGAGGACGGCGCCCTGAAGGGCGAGATCAAGCAGAGGCTGAAGCTGA
AGGACGGCGGCCACTACGACGCTGAGGTCAAGACCACCTACAAGGCCAAGAAGCCCGTGCAGCTGCCCGG
CGCCTACAACGTCAACATCAAGTTGGACATCACCTCCCACAACGAGGACTACACCATCGTGGAACAGTAC
GAACGCGCCGAGGGCCGCCACTCCACCGGCGGCATGGACGAGCTGTACAAGTCAAGAGGGCCCTTCGAAG
ATTATAAAGACGATGACGATAAGTAAATCGATACCGTCGACGATCCTACGGTACTTATTGCCAAGAAAGC
ACGAGCATCAGCCGTGCCTCCAGGTCGAATCTTCAAACGACGACGATCACGCGTCGCTCCAGTATTCCAG
GGTTCATCAGCTCGAGTCATGTAATTAGTTATGTCACGCTTACATTCACGCCCTCCCCCCACATCCGCTC
TAACCGAAAAGGAAGGAGTTAGACAACCTGAAGTCTAGGTCCCTATTTATTTTTTTATAGTTATGTTAGT
ATTAAGAACGTTATTTATATTTCAAATTTTTCTTTTTTTTCTGTACAGACGCGTGTACGCATGTAACATT
ATACTGAAAACCTTGCTTGAGAAGGTTTTGGGACGCTCGAAGGCTTTAATTTGCGGCCGGTACCCAATTC
GCCCTATAGTGAGTCGTATTACGCGCGCTCACTGGCCGTCGTTTTACAACGTCGTGACTGGGAAAACCCT
GGCGTTACCCAACTTAATCGCCTTGCAGCACATCCCCCTTTCGCCAGCTGGCGTAATAGCGAAGAGGCCC
GCACCGATCGCCCTTCCCAACAGTTGCGCAGCCTGAATGGCGAATGG
[124 nt withheld, positions 2078-2201]
C
[91 nt withheld, positions 2203-2293]
A
[49 nt withheld, positions 2295-2343]
CCTTTGACGTTGGAGTCCACGTTCTTT
[37 nt withheld, positions 2371-2407]
ACCCTATCTCGGTCTATTCTTTTGATTTATAAGGGATTTTGCCGATTTCGGCCTATTGGTTAAAAAATGA
GCTGATTTAACAAAAATTTAACGCGAATTTTAACAAAATATTAACGCTTACAATTTCCTGATGCGGTATT
TTCTCCTTACGCATCTGTGCGGTATTTCACACCGCATAGGGTAATAACTGATATAATTAAATTGAAGCTC
TAATTTGTGAGTTTAGTATACATGCATTTACTTATAATACAGTTTTTTAGTTTTGCTGGCCGCATCTTCT
CAAATATGCTTCCCAGCCTGCTTTTCTGTAACGTTCACCCTCTACCTTAGCATCCCTTCCCTTTGCAAAT
AGTCCTCTTCCAACAATAATAATGTCAGATCCTGTAGAGACCACATCATCCACGGTTCTATACTGTTGAC
CCAATGCGTCTCCCTTGTCATCTAAACCCACACCGGGTGTCATAATCAACCAATCGTAACCTTCATCTCT
TCCACCCATGTCTCTTTGAGCAATAAAGCCGATAACAAAATCTTTGTCGCTCTTCGCAATGTCAACAGTA
CCCTTAGTATATTCTCCAGTAGATAGGGAGCCCTTGCATGACAATTCTGCTAACATCAAAAGGCCTCTAG
GTTCCTTTGTTACTTCTTCTGCCGCCTGCTTCAAACCGCTAACAATACCTGGGCCCACCACACCGTGTGC
ATTCGTAATGTCTGCCCATTCTGCTATTCTGTATACACCCGCAGAGTACTGCAATTTGACTGTATTACCA
ATGTCAGCAAATTTTCTGTCTTCGAAGAGTAAAAAATTGTACTTGGCGGATAATGCCTTTAGCGGCTTAA
CTGTGCCCTCCATGGAAAAATCAGTCAAGATATCCACATGTGTTTTTAGTAAACAAATTTTGGGACCTAA
TGCTTCAACTAACTCCAGTAATTCCTTGGTGGTACGAACATCCAATGAAGCACACAAGTTTGTTTGCTTT
TCGTGCATGATATTAAATAGCTTGGCAGCAACAGGACTAGGATGAGTAGCAGCACGTTCCTTATATGTAG
CTTTCGACATGATTTATCTTCGTTTCCTGCAGGTTTTTGTTCTGTGCAGTTGGGTTAAGAATACTGGGCA
ATTTCATGTTTCTTCAACACTACATATGCGTATATATACCAATCTAAGTCTGTGCTCCTTCCTTCGTTCT
TCCTTCTGTTCGGAGATTACCGAATCAAAAAAATTTCAAGGAAACCGAAATCAAAAAAAAGAATAAAAAA
AAAATGATGAATTGAAAAGGTGGTATGGTGCACTCTCAGTACAATCTGCTCTGATGCCGCATAGTTAAGC
CAGCCCCGACACCCGCCAACACCCGCTGACGCGCCCTGACGGGCTTGTCTGCTCCCGGCATCCGCTTACA
GACAAGCTGTGACCGTCTCCGGGAGCTGCATGTGTCAGAGGTTTTCACCGTCATCACCGAAACGCGCGAG
ACGAAAGGGCCTCGTGATACGCCTATTTTTATAGGTTAATGTCATGATAATAATGGTTTCTTAGACGGAT
CGCTTGCCTGTAACTTACACGCGCCTCGTATCTTTTAATGATGGAATAATTTGGGAATTTACTCTGTGTT
TATTTATTTTTATGTTTTGTATTTGGATTTTAGAAAGTAAATAAAGAAGGTAGAAGAGTTACGGAATGAA
GAAAAAAAAATAAACAAAGGTTTAAAAAATTTCAACAAAAAGCGTACTTTACATATATATTTATTAGACA
AGAAAAGCAGATTAAATAGATATACATTCGATTAACGATAAGTAAAATGTAAAATCACAGGATTTTCGTG
TGTGGTCTTCTACACAGACAAGATGAAACAATTCGGCATTAATACCTGAGAGCAGGAAGAGCAAGATAAA
AGGTAGTATTTGTTGGCGATCCCCCTAGAGTCTTTTACATCTTCGGAAAACAAAAACTATTTTTTCTTTA
ATTTCTTTTTTTACTTTCTATTTTTAATTTATATATTTATATTAAAAAATTTAAATTATAATTATTTTTA
TAGCACGTGATGAAAAGGACCCAGGTGGCACTTTTCGGGGAAATGTGCGCGGAACCCCTATTTGTTTATT
TTTCTAAATACATTCAAATATGTATCCGCTCATGAGACAATAACCCTGATAAATGCTTCAATAATATTGA
AAAAGGAAGAGTATGAGTATTCAACATTTCCGTGTCGCCCTTATTCCCTTTTTTGCGGCATTTTGCCTTC
CTGTTTTTGCTCACCCAGAAACGCTGGTGAAAGTAAAAGATGCTGAAGATCAGTTGGGTGCACGAGTGGG
TTACATCGAACTGGATCTCAACAGCGGTAAGATCCTTGAGAGTTTTCGCCCCGAAGAACGTTTTCCAATG
ATGAGCACTTTTAAAGTTCTGCTATGTGGCGCGGTATTATCCCGTATTGACGCCGGGCAAGAGCAACTCG
GTCGCCGCATACACTATTCTCAGAATGACTTGGTTGAGTACTCACCAGTCACAGAAAAGCATCTTACGGA
TGGCATGACAGTAAGAGAATTATGCAGTGCTGCCATAACCATGAGTGATAACACTGCGGCCAACTTACTT
CTGACAACGATCGGAGGACCGAAGGAGCTAACCGCTTTTTTGCACAACATGGGGGATCATGTAACTCGCC
TTGATCGTTGGGAACCGGAGCTGAATGAAGCCATACCAAACGACGAGCGTGACACCACGATGCCTGTAGC
AATGGCAACAACGTTGCGCAAACTATTAACTGGCGAACTACTTACTCTAGCTTCCCGGCAACAATTAATA
GACTGGATGGAGGCGGATAAAGTTGCAGGACCACTTCTGCGCTCGGCCCTTCCGGCTGGCTGGTTTATTG
CTGATAAATCTGGAGCCGGTGAGCGTGGGTCTCGCGGTATCATTGCAGCACTGGGGCCAGATGGTAAGCC
CTCCCGTATCGTAGTTATCTACACGACGGGGAGTCAGGCAACTATGGATGAACGAAATAGACAGATCGCT
GAGATAGGTGCCTCACTGATTAAGCATTGGTAACTGTCAGACCAAGTTTACTCATATATACTTTAGATTG
ATTTAAAACTTCATTTTTAATTTAAAAGGATCTAGGTGAAGATCCTTTTTGATAATCTCATGACCAAAAT
CCCTTAACGTGAGTTTTCGTTCCACTGAGCGTCAGACCCCGTAGAAAAGATCAAAGGATCTTCTTGAGAT
CCTTTTTTTCTGCGCGTAATCTGCTGCTTGCAAACAAAAAAACCACCGCTACCAGCGGTGGTTTGTTTGC
CGGATCAAGAGCTACCAACTCTTTTTCCGAAGGTAACTGGCTTCAGCAGAGCGCAGATACCAAATACTGT
TCTTCTAGTGTAGCCGTAGTTAGGCCACCACTTCAAGAACTCTGTAGCACCGCCTACATACCTCGCTCTG
CTAATCCTGTTACCAGTGGCTGCTGCCAGTGGCGATAAGTCGTGTCTTACCGGGTTGGACTCAAGACGAT
AGTTACCGGATAAGGCGCAGCGGTCGGGCTGAACGGGGGGTTCGTGCACACAGCCCAGCTTGGAGCGAAC
GACCTACACCGAACTGAGATACCTACAGCGTGAGCTATGAGAAAGCGCCACGCTTCCCGAAGGGAGAAAG
GCGGACAGGTATCCGGTAAGCGGCAGGGTCGGAACAGGAGAGCGCACGAGGGAGCTTCCAGGGGGAAACG
CCTGGTATCTTTATAGTCCTGTCGGGTTTCGCCACCTCTGACTTGAGCGTCGATTTTTGTGATGCTCGTC
AGGGGGGCGGAGCCTATGGAAAAACGCCAGCAACGCGGCCTTTTTACGGTTCCTGGCCTTTTGCTGGCCT
TTTGCTCACATGTTCTTTCCTGCGTTATCCCCTGATTCTGTGGATAACCGTATTACCGCCTTTGAGTGAG
CTGATACCGCTCGCCGCAGCCGAACGACCGAGCGCAGCGAGTCAGTGAGCGAGGAAGCGGAAGAGCGCCC
AATACGCAAACCGCCTCTCCCCGCGCGTTGGCCGATTCATTAATGCAGCTGGCACGACAGGTTTCCCGAC
TGGAAAGCGGGCAGTGAGCGCAACGCAATTAATGTGAGTTAGCTCACTCATTAGGCACCCCAGGCTTTAC
ACTTTATGCTTCCGGCTCGTATGTTGTGTGGAATTGTGAGCGGATAACAATTTCACACAGGAAACAGCTA
TGACCATGATTACGCCAAGCGCGCAATTAACCCTCACTAAAGGGAACAAAAGCTGGAGCTCCGGATGCAA
GGGTTCGAATCCCTTAGCTCTCA
Features (pLannotate 1.2.2; 21 found; start..end, strand, type, name):
      1..350     +  promoter       MET17 promoter: S. cerevisiae MET17; expression is repressed by methionine; MET15; MET25
    372..722     +  CDS            CAPSD_BPMS2 (fragment): Experimental evidence at protein level: Swiss-Prot protein existence level 1. Acts as a translational repressor of viral replicase synthesis late in infection. This latter function is the result of capsid protein interaction with an RNA hairpin which contains the replicase ribosome-binding site. From Escherichia phage MS2 (Bacteriophage MS2).
    744..1451    +  CDS            mCherry: mCherry is a basic (constitutively fluorescent) red fluorescent protein published in 2004, derived from Discosoma sp.. It is reported to be a very rapidly-maturing monomer with low acid sensitivity.
   1627..1874    +  terminator     CYC1 terminator: S. cerevisiae CYC1; transcription terminator for CYC1
   1893..1911    -  promoter       T7 promoter: promoter for bacteriophage T7 RNA polymerase
   1919..2074    +  CDS            lacZα (fragment): LacZα fragment of β-galactosidase; lacZ fragment
   2078..2506    +  rep_origin     f1 ori (sequence partly withheld): f1 bacteriophage origin of replication; arrow indicates direction of (+) strand synthesis
   2534..2585    -  misc_feature   bom (fragment): basis of mobility region from pBR322
   2664..3467    -  CDS            URA3: orotidine-5'-phosphate decarboxylase, required for uracil biosynthesis; S. cerevisiae URA3; yeast auxotrophic marker, counterselectable with 5-fluoroorotic acid (5-FOA)
   3468..3683    -  promoter       URA3 promoter: S. cerevisiae URA3
   3691..3740    -  misc_feature   bom (fragment): basis of mobility region from pBR322
   3842..3877    -  CDS            rop (fragment): Rop protein, which maintains plasmids at low copy number; rop
   3945..4448    -  misc_feature   CEN/ARS: S. cerevisiae CEN6 centromere fused to an autonomously replicating sequence
   4485..4589    +  promoter       AmpR promoter: bla
   4590..5450    +  CDS            AmpR: β-lactamase; bla; confers resistance to ampicillin, carbenicillin, and related antibiotics
   5621..6209    +  rep_origin     ori: high-copy-number ColE1/pMB1/pBR322/pUC origin of replication
   6392..6484    +  CDS            lacI (fragment): lac repressor; lacI; The lac repressor binds to the lac operator to inhibit transcription in E. coli. This inhibition can be relieved by adding lactose or isopropyl-β-D-thiogalactopyranoside (IPTG).
   6497..6518    +  protein_bind   CAP binding site: CAP binding activates transcription in the presence of cAMP. E. coli catabolite activator protein
   6533..6563    +  promoter       lac promoter: promoter for the E. coli lac operon
   6571..6587    +  protein_bind   lac operator: The lac repressor binds to the lac operator to inhibit transcription in E. coli. This inhibition can be relieved by adding lactose or isopropyl-β-D-thiogalactopyranoside (IPTG). lac repressor encoded by lacI
   6632..6650    +  promoter       T3 promoter: promoter for bacteriophage T3 RNA polymerase
