[The description below was written by a language model from this plasmid's Addgene catalogue record and pLannotate feature annotations shown in this document.]
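Description:
plIVMD118 is a yeast expression shuttle plasmid of about 6.7 kb, built on the psh100 backbone and carrying an MS2 coat protein (MCP)–mCherry fusion for in vivo mRNA display. In S. cerevisiae it is maintained as a low-copy centromeric plasmid through a CEN/ARS element and selected by uracil prototrophy via URA3 under its own promoter; this marker can also be counterselected with 5-FOA. In E. coli it replicates from a high-copy ColE1/pUC-type origin and is selected with ampicillin through the AmpR β-lactamase gene. An f1 origin, lacZα and lac promoter/operator remnants, and flanking T7 and T3 promoters are leftovers of the pBluescript-style cloning backbone and are not part of the yeast expression unit.

The expression cassette places the MET25 (MET17) promoter, which is repressed by methionine and so allows tunable induction, upstream of the MS2 capsid protein coding sequence, followed in the same orientation by mCherry and closed by the CYC1 terminator. MCP binds a specific MS2 RNA hairpin, which in mRNA display schemes is used to tether a protein to a transcript carrying such stem-loops, while mCherry gives a red fluorescent readout of fusion protein levels. The catalogue names a FLAG tag in the insert and separately lists a MYC tag, but neither epitope is annotated in the feature table, so their presence and position cannot be confirmed from it; there is unannotated sequence between mCherry and the terminator. The stated purpose, "excess capsid protein", suggests that the plasmid supplies additional free coat protein in in vivo mRNA display experiments, although the record does not explain its exact role.
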