Addgene plasmid #160938: plIVMD118
Purpose: Excess Capsid Protein in vivo mRNA display
Depositing lab: Saeed Tavazoie. Depositing organization: Columbia University. Publication: In vivo mRNA display enables large-scale proteomics by next generation sequencing. Oikonomou P, Salatino R, Tavazoie S. Proc Natl Acad Sci U S A. 2020 Oct 9. pii: 2002650117. doi: 10.1073/pnas.2002650117. PubMed 33037152.
Backbone
  Vector backbone: psh100
  Vector type: Yeast Expression
  Selectable markers: URA3
Growth in bacteria
  Bacterial resistance: Ampicillin, 100 μg/mL
  Growth temperature: 37°C
  Growth strain: DH5alpha
  Copy number: Unknown
Gene/Insert
  Gene/Insert name: MCP-mCherry-FLAG tag (alt name: MS2 coat protein)
  Species: S. cerevisiae (budding yeast)
  Promoter: MET25
  Tag / fusion protein: MYC tag
  Cloning method: Gibson Cloning
  Sequencing primers: 5′ TAGATACAATTCTATTACCCCCATCCATACTCT; 3′ GTAAGCGTG ACATAACTAATTACATGACTCGAG
Terms and licenses: Academic/Nonprofit Terms; Industry Terms: Not Available to Industry
How to cite: plIVMD118 was a gift from Saeed Tavazoie (Addgene plasmid # 160938 ; http://n2t.net/addgene:160938 ; RRID:Addgene_160938)
